>Addgene plasmid #70856 | pFOSGE_COF1C12 | depositor partial sequence | sequence record 126798 | insert
ATGAATTTGGAGCTACTAGAATCTTTCGGACAAAACTACCCAGAGGAGTTCGACGGCTCGCTGGATTGCA
TTTCGTTGGCCGTGACGTGTGCCTTTAACAAATACGGAACCCTTTTGGCCGTGGGATGCAATGATGGCCG
CATTGTAATCTGGGATTTTCTGACGAGGGGCATTGCCAAGATTATTTCGGCCCATGTGCATCCCGTTTGC
AGTCTCAGTTGGACCAGGAATGGTCACAAGTTACTTTCAGCTTCCACGGACAACAATGTGTGCATTTGGG
ATGTGCTAACCGGCGAACTGGAACACAAGTATAGGTTTCCATCGCCTGTGCTGAAAGTACAGTTCGATCC
CCGAAATGACAACCGACTTTTGGTGTGCCCCATGCGATATGCCGCCGTTCTTGTAGAGGTCGGCGGAACT
CACCGCTGCCTGCCCTTGGATTCCGATGGCGACTTGAACATCGTGGCTTCTTTCGATCGCAGAGGCAAAC
ACATCTACACAGGCAACGCCAAGGGAAAAATACTCGTACTGGATGTTGAAACCTTTGAGGTGGTCGCCAG
TTTTCGCATTATTGTAGGCACCTCAAGTGCAACGGCTGTAAAAAGCATCGAGTTTGCGAGGCGTGGAGAC
GCATTTCTAATCAACACCTCAGATCGAGTTATTCGTGTTTACGACTCAAAAGAAATAATCACTCTAGGCA
AAGACGGCGAACCGGAACCTATACAAAAGCTACAGGACTTGGTCAATAAAACCACCTGGAAAAAGTGCTG
CTTCTCCGGTGATGGGGAGTACATTTGCGCTGGCAGTGCTCGCCAGCATGCTCTTTACATATGGGAAAAG
TCTATTGGAAACCTGGTGAAGATCCTGCATGGCACCAAGGGTGAGCTGCTCTTGGACGTGGTGTGGCATC
CTGTGCGGCCTATTATTGCCAGCATTAGCTCCGGACTGGTATCCATTTGGGCCCAAAATCAAGTGGAAAA
CTGGTCTGCCTTTGCACCAGATTTCAAGGAATTAGACGAAAACGTAGAGTACGAAGAGCGGGAGTCAGAG
TTCGACATTGCGGACGAAGACAAGTCTGTGGATCTGAATGCAGACGCGCAACAGGACGAGGAAATTGAGG
TAGACGTGCAGAAAGTGGAGCCGGTGGCTGCCTTTTGCTCCTCCGACGAAGAGGGCGAGGACGAGAATGC
GCTGCAGTTTTTGCCAATGGCACCAGAGGTGGAGGATCCCGAGGATGGCTGGACCGGTCAGGACGGACTG
GAGCCCAGTGCAGTTATGCTTGGCCACATGGAACCGCATGACTATGAGGACGACATAATGGCTTCCAAGC
GACGACGCATGCAGCTCTATGATGTCAGCTTACCTGATGCACCCACTGATGAAACGCATCCGCTCATTTC
TAGCAAGGCCAGCAAAGATAAACAACAGCCCGTGGGTGGCAAAAAGGCCGCCGGACGTACCAAGAAA
