>Addgene plasmid #70856 | pFOSGE_COF1C12 | addgene partial sequence | sequence record 130877 | M13-F20 5'-TGTAAAACGACGGCCAGT-3'
ATTTTATTTTGACTGATAGTGACCTGTTCGTTGCAACAAATTGATGAGCAATGCTTTTTTATAATGCCAA
CTTTGTACAAAAAAGCAGGCTTCATGAATTTGGAGCTACTAGAATCTTTCGGACAAAACTACCCAGAGGA
GTTCGACGGCTCGCTGGATTGCATTTCGTTGGCCGTGACGTGTGCCTTTAACAAATACGGAACCCTTTTG
GCCGTGGGATGCAATGATGGCCGCATTGTAATCTGGGATTTTCTGACGAGGGGCATTGCCAAGATTATTT
CGGCCCATGTGCATCCCGTTTGCAGTCTCAGTTGGACCAGGAATGGTCACAAGTTACTTTCAGCTTCCAC
GGACAACAATGTGTGCATTTGGGATGTGCTAACCGGCGAACTGGAACACAAGTATAGGTTTCCATCGCCT
GTGCTGAAAGTACAGTTCGATCCCCGAAATGACAACCGACTTTTGGTGTGCCCCATGCGATATGCCGCCG
TTCTTGTAGAGGTCGGCGGAACTCACCGCTGCCTGCCCTTGGATTCCGATGGCGACTTGAACATCGTGGC
TTCTTTCGATCGCAGAGGCAAACACATCTACACAGGCAACGCCAAGGGAAAAATACTCGTACTGGATGTT
GAAACCTTTGAGGTGGTCGCCAGTTTTCGCATTATTGTAGGCACCTCAAGTGCAACGGCTGTAAAAAGCA
TCGAGTTTGCGAGGCGTGGAGACGCATTTCTAATCAACACCTCAGATCGAGTTATTCGTGTTTACGACTC
AAAAGAAATAATCACTCTAGGCAAAGACGGCGAACCGGAACCTATACAA
