>Addgene plasmid #70856 | pFOSGE_COF1C12 | addgene partial sequence | sequence record 131982 | M13-Rev 5'-CAGGAAACAGCTATGACC-3'
TAATGATTTTATTTTGACTGATAGTGACCTGTTCGTTGCAACAAATTGATAAGCAATGCTTTCTTATAAT
GCCAACTTTGTACAAGAAAGCTGGGTCTTTCTTGGTACGTCCGGCGGCCTTTTTGCCACCCACGGGCTGT
TGTTTATCTTTGCTGGCCTTGCTAGAAATGAGCGGATGCGTTTCATCAGTGGGTGCATCAGGTAAGCTGA
CATCATAGAGCTGCATGCGTCGTCGCTTGGAAGCCATTATGTCGTCCTCATAGTCATGCGGTTCCATGTG
GCCAAGCATAACTGCACTGGGCTCCAGTCCGTCCTGACCGGTCCAGCCATCCTCGGGATCCTCCACCTCT
GGTGCCATTGGCAAAAACTGCAGCGCATTCTCGTCCTCGCCCTCTTCGTCGGAGGAGCAAAAGGCAGCCA
CCGGCTCCACTTTCTGCACGTCTACCTCAATTTCCTCGTCCTGTTGCGCGTCTGCATTCAGATCCACAGA
CTTGTCTTCGTCCGCAATGTCGAACTCTGACTCCCGCTCTTCGTACTCTACGTTTTCGTCTAATTCCTTG
AAATCTGGTGCAAAGGCAGACCAGTTTTCCACTTGATTTTGGGCCCAAATGGATACCAGTCCGGAGCTAA
TGCTGGCAATAATAGGCCGCACAGGATGCCACACCACGTCCAAGAGCAGCTCACCCTTGGTGCCATGCAG
GATCTTCACCAGGTTTCCAATAGACTTTTCCCATATGTAAAGAGCATGCTGGCGAGCACTGCCAGCGCAA
ATGTACTCCCCATCACCGGAGAAGCAGCACTT
