[The description below was written by a language model from this plasmid's Addgene catalogue record.]
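Description:
pFOSGE_COF1C12 is a Gateway entry clone built on the commercial pDONR221 donor backbone and carrying the Drosophila melanogaster gene CG5585 (FBgn0036973, transcript FBtr0078242) as an insert of about 1.5 kb. It is a high-copy bacterial plasmid maintained in E. coli under kanamycin selection. The insert was introduced by Gateway cloning. In a pDONR-type vector this normally means a BP recombination in which an attB-flanked fragment replaces the donor cassette, leaving the insert flanked by attL sites in the resulting entry clone. No feature table accompanies the record, so the exact recombination sites, insert boundaries and the presence or absence of a stop codon are not stated. M13 forward and reverse priming sites on either side of the insert are listed for sequence verification.

As an entry clone, the plasmid is not an expression construct. The record lists no promoter, tag or reporter driving CG5585, and entry vectors of this type generally lack eukaryotic regulatory elements. Its role is to serve as a sequence-verified source from which the insert can be moved by LR recombination into any compatible destination vector, which then supplies the promoter, fusion partners and host-specific selection markers. The clone's plate-style name and the associated publication on the context-dependent functions of transcriptional regulators suggest that it belongs to a larger collection of fly factor clones prepared for systematic functional testing. The record itself gives the purpose only as a Gateway entry clone and does not describe what CG5585 does.
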