Addgene plasmid #70856: pFOSGE_COF1C12
Purpose: Gateway entry clone
Depositing lab: Alexander Stark. Depositing organization: Research Institute of Molecular Pathology (IMP). Publication: Transcriptional regulators form diverse groups with context-dependent regulatory functions. Stampfel G, Kazmar T, Frank O, Wienerroither S, Reiter F, Stark A. Nature. 2015 Nov 9. doi: 10.1038/nature15545. PubMed 26550828.
Backbone
  Vector backbone: pDONR221
  Backbone manufacturer: Invitrogen
  Backbone size w/o insert (bp): 4762
  Vector type: Gateway entry vector
Growth in bacteria
  Bacterial resistance: Kanamycin, 50 μg/mL
  Growth temperature: 37°C
  Growth strain: DH5alpha
  Copy number: High Copy
Gene/Insert
  Gene/Insert name: CG5585 (alt names: FBgn0036973; CG5585, FBtr0078242)
  Species: D. melanogaster (fly)
  Insert size (bp): 1467
  Cloning method: Gateway Cloning
  Sequencing primers: 5′ M13-F20; 3′ M13R
Terms and licenses: Academic/Nonprofit Terms; Industry Terms: Not Available to Industry
How to cite: pFOSGE_COF1C12 was a gift from Alexander Stark (Addgene plasmid # 70856 ; http://n2t.net/addgene:70856 ; RRID:Addgene_70856)
